>Addgene plasmid #29396 | pRK5-mouse-DJ1-HA | addgene partial sequence | sequence record 34755 | 29396 with SP6
GGTGTCCACTCCCAGGTCCAACTGCACCTCGGTTCTATCGATTGAATTCCCGAACCGACAGTCGGTCTCT
TCACCAAGGCCATTCGCGCCACCATGGGCTACCCCTATGATGTGCCTGACTACGCAGATCTCAATGGTGG
TGGTGGTGGGTCGACAGAAATAGAAATGGCTTCCAAAAGAGCTCTGGTCATCCTGGCCAAAGGAGCAGAG
GAGATGGAGACAGTGATTCCTGTGGATGTCATGCGGCGAGCCGGGATTAAAGTCACTGTTGCAGGCTTGG
CTGGGAAGGACCCCGTGCAGTGTAGCCGTGATGTAATGATTTGTCCAGATACCAGTCTGGAAGATGCAAA
AACGCAGGGACCATACGATGTGGTGGTTCTTCCAGGAGGAAATCTGGGTGCACAGAATTTATCTGAGTCG
CCTATGGTGAAGGAGATCCTCAAGGAGCAGGAGAGCAGGAAGGGCCTCATAGCTGCCATCTGTGCAGGTC
CTACGGCTCTGTTGGCTCACGAAGTAGGTTTTGGATGCAAGGTCACAACACACCCACTGGCTAAGGACAA
AATGATGAATGGCAGTCACTACAGCTACTCAGAGAGCCGCGTGGAGAAGGACGGCCTGATCCTCACCAGC
CGCGGGCCGGGGACCAGCTTTGAGTTTGCACTAGCCATTGTGGAGGCACTCGTGGGGAAAGACATGGCCA
ACCAAGTGAAGGCACCGCTTGTTCTCAAAGACTAGAGCCCAAGCCCTGGGCCCCACGCTTGAGCAGGCAT
TGGAAGCCCACTGGTGTGTCCAGAGCCCAGGGAACCTCAGCAGTAGTATGTGAAGCAGCCGCCACACGG
