[The description below was written by a language model from this plasmid's Addgene catalogue record.]
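Description:
pRK5-mouse-DJ1-HA is a mammalian expression plasmid built on the pRK5 backbone (about 4.8 kb without the insert). It carries the mouse DJ-1 coding sequence, the product of the Park7 gene. It is maintained in E. coli as a high-copy plasmid under ampicillin selection. The record does not mention a mammalian selection marker, so the construct appears suited mainly to transient transfection rather than to making stable lines.

The insert was introduced by restriction enzyme cloning and is fused to an HA epitope tag. The catalogue places this tag at the N terminus of the insert, although the plasmid name puts "HA" after the gene. The tag allows the expressed protein to be detected or immunoprecipitated with anti-HA antibodies, independently of any DJ-1-specific reagent. The record does not state the promoter. pRK5 vectors generally drive expression from the CMV immediate-early promoter, and the listed sequencing primers imply an SP6 promoter site upstream of the insert and an SV40 polyadenylation signal downstream, which fits that backbone. No feature table is provided, so these elements cannot be confirmed from the record.

DJ-1 is a small, conserved protein linked to oxidative stress responses, and mutations in human PARK7 cause a recessive, early-onset form of Parkinson's disease. The associated publication concerns mapping the epitope of a monoclonal antibody to DJ-1. This suggests the mouse construct was used to express tagged mouse protein in cultured cells, probably to test antibody species specificity. It is equally usable for general overexpression, localisation or interaction studies of mouse DJ-1.
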