Addgene plasmid #29396: pRK5-mouse-DJ1-HA
Depositing lab: Mark Cookson. Depositing organization: National Institute on Aging (NIA). Publication: Identification of the epitope of a monoclonal antibody to DJ-1. Miller DW, Wilson CR, Kaleem MA, Blackinton J, Cookson MR. Neurosci Lett. 2005 Feb 21. 374(3):203-6. 10.1016/j.neulet.2004.10.088 PubMed 15663963.
Backbone
  Vector backbone: pRK5
  Backbone size w/o insert (bp): 4756
  Vector type: Mammalian Expression
Growth in bacteria
  Bacterial resistance: Ampicillin, 100 μg/mL
  Growth temperature: 37°C
  Growth strain: DH5alpha
  Copy number: High Copy
Gene/Insert
  Gene/Insert name: DJ1
  Species: M. musculus (mouse)
  Entrez Gene: Park7 (a.k.a. DJ-1, Dj1)
  Tag / fusion protein: HA (N terminal on insert)
  Cloning method: Restriction Enzyme
  Sequencing primers: 5′ SP6; 3′ SV40pA-R
Terms and licenses: Academic/Nonprofit Terms; Industry Terms: Not Available to Industry
How to cite: pRK5-mouse-DJ1-HA was a gift from Mark Cookson (Addgene plasmid # 29396 ; http://n2t.net/addgene:29396 ; RRID:Addgene_29396)
